Addgene plasmid #245594: pICSL50036
Purpose: Level 0 Golden Gate part C-Terminal Tag with overhangs TTCG - GCTT
Depositing lab: Mark Youles. Depositing organization: Sainsbury Laboratory, Norwich.
Backbone
  Vector backbone: pICSL01003
  Backbone size w/o insert (bp): 2244
  Vector type: Synthetic Biology
Growth in bacteria
  Bacterial resistance: Spectinomycin, 50 μg/mL
  Growth temperature: 37°C
  Growth strain: DH5alpha
  Copy number: High Copy
Gene/Insert
  Gene/Insert name: C-Terminal tag T7 tag + TurboID + GGGS(x3) Linker
  Species: Synthetic
  Insert size (bp): 1072
  Mutation: BsaI/BpiI sites removed by point-mutation
  Cloning method: Restriction Enzyme; 5′ cloning site BsaI (destroyed during cloning); 3′ cloning site BsaI (destroyed during cloning)
  Sequencing primers: 5′ TCACATGTTCTTTCCTGCG; 3′ GTCTCATGAGCGGATACATATTTGAATG
Terms and licenses: Academic/Nonprofit Terms; Industry Terms: Not Available to Industry
Depositor comments: Level 0 C-Terminal tag module used for GoldenGate assemblies using the MoClo overhang syntax
How to cite: pICSL50036 was a gift from Mark Youles (Addgene plasmid # 245594 ; http://n2t.net/addgene:245594 ; RRID:Addgene_245594)
