[The description below was written by a language model from this plasmid's Addgene catalogue record and pLannotate feature annotations shown in this document.]
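Description:
pICSL50036 is a Level 0 Golden Gate part plasmid from the MoClo modular cloning system, built in the pICSL01003 backbone and classed as a synthetic biology vector. It is maintained in E. coli as a high-copy plasmid through a ColE1/pUC-type origin and selected with spectinomycin via the aadA aminoglycoside adenylyltransferase gene, which lies downstream of an AmpR (bla) promoter. The short integrase, gentamicin acetyltransferase and lacI fragments picked up in the annotation appear to be remnants of the resistance cassette and backbone rather than functional elements. The annotated sequence of about 3.3 kb matches the sum of the stated backbone and insert sizes.

The payload is a synthetic C-terminal tag module of roughly 1.1 kb combining a T7 epitope tag, the promiscuous biotin ligase TurboID and a three-repeat GGGS flexible linker. The feature table places the T7 tag just upstream of the TurboID coding sequence; the linker is not annotated, so its exact position is not shown. Internal BsaI and BpiI sites were removed by point mutation, so the part is domesticated for Type IIS assembly. The module carries the fusion overhangs TTCG and GCTT, the MoClo syntax for the C-terminal tag position, which lets it be joined in frame after a coding sequence part and ahead of a terminator part.

The plasmid has no promoter or terminator for expressing the tag, so it serves only as a donor of this part for building transcription units. The resulting fusions would typically be used for TurboID proximity-dependent biotin labelling of neighbouring proteins, with the T7 tag allowing antibody detection of the fusion. The record does not state an intended expression host.
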