Features (pLannotate 1.2.2; 8 found; start..end, strand, type, name):
     48..80      +  CDS            T7 tag (gene 10 leader): leader peptide from bacteriophage T7 gene 10 promotes efficient translation in E. coli
     96..1055    +  CDS            TurboID: mutant of the E. coli biotin ligase BioID engineered for improved catalytic efficiency (Branon et al., 2018)
   1202..1306    +  promoter       AmpR promoter: bla
   1297..1377    -  CDS            int (fragment): INT2_ECOLX - Protein inferred from homology: Swiss-Prot protein existence level 3. Putative integrase believed to be involved in the insertion of antibiotic resistance genes into plasmids and transposons. From Escherichia coli.
   1465..1521    +  CDS            GmR (fragment): gentamycin acetyltransferase; aacC1; confers resistance to gentamycin
   1528..2316    +  CDS            aadA: S3AD_ECOLX - Experimental evidence at protein level: Swiss-Prot protein existence level 1. Mediates bacterial resistance to the antibiotics streptomycin and spectinomycin. From Escherichia coli.
   2490..3078    +  rep_origin     ori: high-copy-number ColE1/pMB1/pBR322/pUC origin of replication
   3261..3310    +  CDS            lacI (fragment): lac repressor; lacI; The lac repressor binds to the lac operator to inhibit transcription in E. coli. This inhibition can be relieved by adding lactose or isopropyl-β-D-thiogalactopyranoside (IPTG).
>Addgene plasmid #245594 | pICSL50036 | addgene full sequence | sequence record 495514 | Addgene NGS Result
GGTCTCATTCGGGAGGCGGTTCAGGTGGCGGATCGGGCGGTGGATCAATGGCTAGCATGACTGGTGGACA
GCAAATGGGTCGCGGATCCGAATTCATGAAAGACAATACTGTGCCTCTGAAGCTGATCGCTCTCCTGGCT
AATGGCGAGTTCCATAGTGGCGAACAGCTGGGAGAAACCCTGGGCATGTCCAGGGCCGCTATCAACAAGC
ACATTCAGACTCTGCGCGACTGGGGCGTGGACGTGTTCACCGTGCCCGGAAAGGGCTACTCTCTGCCCGA
GCCTATCCCGCTGCTGAACGCTAAACAGATTCTGGGACAGCTGGACGGCGGGAGCGTGGCAGTCCTGCCT
GTGGTCGACTCCACCAATCAGTACCTGCTGGATCGAATCGGCGAGCTGAAGAGTGGGGATGCTTGCATTG
CAGAATATCAGCAGGCAGGGAGAGGAAGCAGAGGGAGGAAATGGTTCTCTCCTTTTGGAGCTAACCTGTA
CCTGAGTATGTTTTGGCGCCTGAAGCGGGGACCAGCAGCAATCGGCCTGGGCCCGGTCATCGGAATTGTC
ATGGCAGAAGCGCTGCGAAAGCTGGGAGCAGACAAGGTGCGAGTCAAATGGCCCAATGACCTGTATCTGC
AGGATAGAAAGCTGGCAGGCATCCTGGTGGAGCTGGCCGGAATAACAGGCGATGCTGCACAGATCGTCAT
TGGCGCCGGGATTAACGTGGCTATGAGGCGCGTGGAGGAAAGCGTGGTCAATCAGGGCTGGATCACACTG
CAGGAAGCAGGGATTAACCTGGACAGGAATACTCTGGCCGCTACGCTGATCCGAGAGCTGCGGGCAGCCC
TGGAACTGTTCGAGCAGGAAGGCCTGGCTCCATATCTGCCACGGTGGGAGAAGCTGGATAACTTCATCAA
TAGACCCGTGAAGCTGATCATTGGGGACAAAGAGATTTTCGGGATTAGCCGGGGGATTGATAAACAGGGA
GCCCTGCTGCTGGAACAGGACGGAGTTATCAAACCCTGGATGGGCGGAGAAATCAGTCTGCGGTCTGCCG
AAAAGAAGCTTGCGGCCGCACTCGAGTGAGCTTTGAGACCACGTGGCTCTTCAGTGGACGAAAGGGCCTC
GTGATACGCCTATTTTTATAGGTTAATGTCATGATAATAATGGTTTCTTAGACGTCAGGTGGCACTTTTC
GGGGAAATGTGCGCGGAACCCCTATTTGTTTATTTTTCTAAATACATTCAAATATGTATCCGCTCATGAG
ACAATAACCCTGATAAATGCTTCAATAATATTGAAAAAGGAAGAGTATGCGCTCACGCAACTGGTCCAGA
ACCTTGACCGAACGCAGCGGTGGTAACGGCGCAGTGGCGGTTTTCATGGCTTGTTATGACTGTTTTTTTT
TGGGGTACAGTCTATGCCTCGGGCATCCAAGCAGCAAGCGCGTTACGCCGTGGGTCGATGTTTGATGTTA
TGGAGCAGCAACGATGTTACGCAGCAGGGCAGTCGCCCTAAAACAAAGTTAAACATCATGAGGGAAGCGG
TGATCGCCGAAGTATCGACTCAACTATCAGAGGTAGTTGGCGTCATCGAGCGCCATCTCGAACCGACGTT
GCTGGCCGTACATTTGTACGGCTCCGCAGTGGATGGCGGCCTGAAGCCACACAGCGATATTGATTTGCTG
GTTACGGTGACCGTAAGGCTTGATGAAACAACGCGGCGAGCTTTGATCAACGACCTTTTGGAAACTTCGG
CTTCCCCTGGAGAGAGCGAGATTCTCCGCGCTGTAGAAGTCACCATTGTTGTGCACGACGACATCATTCC
GTGGCGTTATCCAGCTAAGCGCGAACTGCAATTTGGAGAATGGCAGCGCAATGACATTCTTGCAGGTATC
TTCGAGCCAGCCACGATCGACATTGATCTGGCTATCTTGCTGACAAAAGCAAGAGAACATAGCGTTGCCT
TGGTAGGTCCAGCGGCGGAGGAACTCTTTGATCCGGTTCCTGAACAGGATCTATTTGAGGCGCTAAATGA
AACCTTAACGCTATGGAACTCGCCGCCCGACTGGGCTGGCGATGAGCGAAATGTAGTGCTTACGTTGTCC
CGCATTTGGTACAGCGCAGTAACCGGCAAAATCGCGCCGAAGGATGTCGCTGCCGACTGGGCAATGGAGC
GCCTGCCGGCCCAGTATCAGCCCGTCATACTTGAAGCTAGACAGGCTTATCTTGGACAAGAAGAAGATCG
CTTGGCCTCGCGCGCAGATCAGTTGGAAGAATTTGTCCATTACGTAAAAGGCGAGATCACCAAGGTAGTC
GGCAAATAACTGTCAGACCAAGTTTACTCATATATACTTTAGATTGATTTAAAACTTCATTTTTAATTTA
AAAGGATCTAGGTGAAGATCCTTTTTGATAATCTCATGACCAAAATCCCTTAACGTGAGTTTTCGTTCCA
CTGAGCGTCAGACCCCGTAGAAAAGATCAAAGGATCTTCTTGAGATCCTTTTTTTCTGCGCGTAATCTGC
TGCTTGCAAACAAAAAAACCACCGCTACCAGCGGTGGTTTGTTTGCCGGATCAAGAGCTACCAACTCTTT
TTCCGAAGGTAACTGGCTTCAGCAGAGCGCAGATACCAAATACTGTTCTTCTAGTGTAGCCGTAGTTAGG
CCACCACTTCAAGAACTCTGTAGCACCGCCTACATACCTCGCTCTGCTAATCCTGTTACCAGTGGCTGCT
GCCAGTGGCGATAAGTCGTGTCTTACCGGGTTGGACTCAAGACGATAGTTACCGGATAAGGCGCAGCGGT
CGGGCTGAACGGGGGGTTCGTGCACACAGCCCAGCTTGGAGCGAACGACCTACACCGAACTGAGATACCT
ACAGCGTGAGCTATGAGAAAGCGCCACGCTTCCCGAAGGGAGAAAGGCGGACAGGTATCCGGTAAGCGGC
AGGGTCGGAACAGGAGAGCGCACGAGGGAGCTTCCAGGGGGAAACGCCTGGTATCTTTATAGTCCTGTCG
GGTTTCGCCACCTCTGACTTGAGCGTCGATTTTTGTGATGCTCGTCAGGGGGGCGGAGCCTATGGAAAAA
CGCCAGCAACGCGGCCTTTTTACGGTTCCTGGCCTTTTGCTGGCCTTTTGCTCACATGTTCTTTCCTGCG
TTATCCCCTGATTCTGTGGATAACCGTATTACCGCCTTTGAGTGAGCTGATACCGCTCGCCGCAGCCGAA
CGACCGAGCGCAGCGAGTCAGTGAGCGAGGAAGCGGAAGAGCGCCCAATACGCAAACCGCCTCTCCCCGC
GCGTTGGCCGATTCATTAATCACTGT
